>Addgene plasmid #146657 | pT7-V5-SBP-C1_J | addgene full sequence | sequence record 429666 | Addgene NGS Result
TAGTTATTAATAGTAATCAATTACGGGGTCATTAGTTCATAGCCCATATATGGAGTTCCGCGTTACATAA
CTTACGGTAAATGGCCCGCCTGGCTGACCGCCCAACGACCCCCGCCCATTGACGTCAATAATGACGTATG
TTCCCATAGTAACGCCAATAGGGACTTTCCATTGACGTCAATGGGTGGAGTATTTACGGTAAACTGCCCA
CTTGGCAGTACATCAAGTGTATCATATGCCAAGTACGCCCCCTATTGACGTCAATGACGGTAAATGGCCC
GCCTGGCATTATGCCCAGTACATGACCTTATGGGACTTTCCTACTTGGCAGTACATCTACGTATTAGTCA
TCGCTATTACCATGGTGATGCGGTTTTGGCAGTACATCAATGGGCGTGGATAGCGGTTTGACTCACGGGG
ATTTCCAAGTCTCCACCCCATTGACGTCAATGGGAGTTTGTTTTGGCACCAAAATCAACGGGACTTTCCA
AAATGTCGTAACAACTCCGCCCCATTGACGCAAATGGGCGGTAGGCGTGTACGGTGGGAGGTCTATATAA
GCAGAGCTCTCTGGCTAACTAGAGAACCCACTGCTTACTGGCTTATCGAAATTAATACGACTCACTATAG
GGAGACCCAAGCTCTAGCGCTACCGGTCGCCACCATGGGTAAGCCTATCCCTAACCCTCTCCTCGGTCTC
GATTCTACGCCCGGAAGCGGTAGCGGTACGATGGACGAGAAGACCACCGGCTGGGGGGGCGGCCACGTGG
TGGAGGGCCTGGCCGGCGAGCTGGAGCAGCTGCGGGCCAGGCTGGAGCACCACCCTCAGGGCCAGCGGGA
GCCCAGATCTCGAGCTCAAGCTTCGAATTCTGCAGTCGACGGTACCGCGGGCCCGGGATCCACCGGATCT
AGATAACTGATCATAATCAGCCATACCACATTTGTAGAGGTTTTACTTGCTTTAAAAAACCTCCCACACC
TCCCCCTGAACCTGAAACATAAAATGAATGCAATTGTTGTTGTTAACTTGTTTATTGCAGCTTATAATGG
TTACAAATAAAGCAATAGCATCACAAATTTCACAAATAAAGCATTTTTTTCACTGCATTCTAGTTGTGGT
TTGTCCAAACTCATCAATGTATCTTAACGCGTAAATTGTAAGCGTTAATATTTTGTTAAAATTCGCGTTA
AATTTTTGTTAAATCAGCTCATTTTTTAACCAATAGGCCGAAATCGGCAAAATCCCTTATAAATCAAAAG
AATAGACCGAGATAGGGT
[37 nt withheld, positions 1279-1315]
AAAGAACGTGGACTCCAACGTCAAAGG
[49 nt withheld, positions 1343-1391]
T
[91 nt withheld, positions 1393-1483]
G
[124 nt withheld, positions 1485-1608]
CAGGTGGCACTTTTCGGGGAAATGTGCGCGGAACCCCTATTTGTTTATTTTTCTAAATACATTCAAATAT
GTATCCGCTCATGAGACAATAACCCTGATAAATGCTTCAATAATATTGAAAAAGGAAGAGTCCTGAGGCG
GAAAGAACCAGCTGTGGAATGTGTGTCAGTTAGGGTGTGGAAAGTCCCCAGGCTCCCCAGCAGGCAGAAG
TATGCAAAGCATGCATCTCAATTAGTCAGCAACCAGGTGTGGAAAGTCCCCAGGCTCCCCAGCAGGCAGA
AGTATGCAAAGCATGCATCTCAATTAGTCAGCAACCATAGTCCCGCCCCTAACTCCGCCCATCCCGCCCC
TAACTCCGCCCAGTTCCGCCCATTCTCCGCCCCATGGCTGACTAATTTTTTTTATTTATGCAGAGGCCGA
GGCCGCCTCGGCCTCTGAGCTATTCCAGAAGTAGTGAGGAGGCTTTTTTGGAGGCCTAGGCTTTTGCAAA
GATCGATCAAGAGACAGGATGAGGATCGTTTCGCATGATTGAACAAGATGGATTGCACGCAGGTTCTCCG
GCCGCTTGGGTGGAGAGGCTATTCGGCTATGACTGGGCACAACAGACAATCGGCTGCTCTGATGCCGCCG
TGTTCCGGCTGTCAGCGCAGGGGCGCCCGGTTCTTTTTGTCAAGACCGACCTGTCCGGTGCCCTGAATGA
ACTGCAAGACGAGGCAGCGCGGCTATCGTGGCTGGCCACGACGGGCGTTCCTTGCGCAGCTGTGCTCGAC
GTTGTCACTGAAGCGGGAAGGGACTGGCTGCTATTGGGCGAAGTGCCGGGGCAGGATCTCCTGTCATCTC
ACCTTGCTCCTGCCGAGAAAGTATCCATCATGGCTGATGCAATGCGGCGGCTGCATACGCTTGATCCGGC
TACCTGCCCATTCGACCACCAAGCGAAACATCGCATCGAGCGAGCACGTACTCGGATGGAAGCCGGTCTT
GTCGATCAGGATGATCTGGACGAAGAGCATCAGGGGCTCGCGCCAGCCGAACTGTTCGCCAGGCTCAAGG
CGAGCATGCCCGACGGCGAGGATCTCGTCGTGACCCATGGCGATGCCTGCTTGCCGAATATCATGGTGGA
AAATGGCCGCTTTTCTGGATTCATCGACTGTGGCCGGCTGGGTGTGGCGGACCGCTATCAGGACATAGCG
TTGGCTACCCGTGATATTGCTGAAGAGCTTGGCGGCGAATGGGCTGACCGCTTCCTCGTGCTTTACGGTA
TCGCCGCTCCCGATTCGCAGCGCATCGCCTTCTATCGCCTTCTTGACGAGTTCTTCTGAGCGGGACTCTG
GGGTTCGAAATGACCGACCAAGCGACGCCCAACCTGCCATCACGAGATTTCGATTCCACCGCCGCCTTCT
ATGAAAGGTTGGGCTTCGGAATCGTTTTCCGGGACGCCGGCTGGATGATCCTCCAGCGCGGGGATCTCAT
GCTGGAGTTCTTCGCCCACCCTAGGGGGAGGCTAACTGAAACACGGAAGGAGACAATACCGGAAGGAACC
CGCGCTATGACGGCAATAAAAAGACAGAATAAAACGCACGGTGTTGGGTCGTTTGTTCATAAACGCGGGG
TTCGGTCCCAGGGCTGGCACTCTGTCGATACCCCACCGAGACCCCATTGGGGCCAATACGCCCGCGTTTC
TTCCTTTTCCCCACCCCACCCCCCAAGTTCGGGTGAAGGCCCAGGGCTCGCAGCCAACGTCGGGGCGGCA
GGCCCTGCCATAGCCTCAGGTTACTCATATATACTTTAGATTGATTTAAAACTTCATTTTTAATTTAAAA
GGATCTAGGTGAAGATCCTTTTTGATAATCTCATGACCAAAATCCCTTAACGTGAGTTTTCGTTCCACTG
AGCGTCAGACCCCGTAGAAAAGATCAAAGGATCTTCTTGAGATCCTTTTTTTCTGCGCGTAATCTGCTGC
TTGCAAACAAAAAAACCACCGCTACCAGCGGTGGTTTGTTTGCCGGATCAAGAGCTACCAACTCTTTTTC
CGAAGGTAACTGGCTTCAGCAGAGCGCAGATACCAAATACTGTTCTTCTAGTGTAGCCGTAGTTAGGCCA
CCACTTCAAGAACTCTGTAGCACCGCCTACATACCTCGCTCTGCTAATCCTGTTACCAGTGGCTGCTGCC
AGTGGCGATAAGTCGTGTCTTACCGGGTTGGACTCAAGACGATAGTTACCGGATAAGGCGCAGCGGTCGG
GCTGAACGGGGGGTTCGTGCACACAGCCCAGCTTGGAGCGAACGACCTACACCGAACTGAGATACCTACA
GCGTGAGCTATGAGAAAGCGCCACGCTTCCCGAAGGGAGAAAGGCGGACAGGTATCCGGTAAGCGGCAGG
GTCGGAACAGGAGAGCGCACGAGGGAGCTTCCAGGGGGAAACGCCTGGTATCTTTATAGTCCTGTCGGGT
TTCGCCACCTCTGACTTGAGCGTCGATTTTTGTGATGCTCGTCAGGGGGGCGGAGCCTATGGAAAAACGC
CAGCAACGCGGCCTTTTTACGGTTCCTGGCCTTTTGCTGGCCTTTTGCTCACATGTTCTTTCCTGCGTTA
TCCCCTGATTCTGTGGATAACCGTATTACCGCCATGCAT
Features (pLannotate 1.2.2; 17 found; start..end, strand, type, name):
     61..364     +  enhancer       CMV enhancer: human cytomegalovirus immediate early enhancer
    365..568     +  promoter       CMV promoter: human cytomegalovirus (CMV) immediate early promoter
    564..597     +  LTR            5' LTR (truncated) (fragment): truncated 5' long terminal repeat (LTR) from HIV-1
    613..631     +  promoter       T7 promoter: promoter for bacteriophage T7 RNA polymerase
    668..709     +  CDS            V5 tag: epitope tag from simian virus 5
    731..844     +  CDS            SBP: streptavidin-binding peptide selected from a peptide library; binds streptavidin with nanomolar affinity (Keefe et al., 2001)
    845..901     +  misc_feature   MCS: multiple cloning site
    918..1002    +  CDS            large T antigen (fragment): large T antigen from SV40 (simian virus 40)
   1025..1146    +  polyA_signal   SV40 poly(A) signal: SV40 polyadenylation signal
   1180..1608    -  rep_origin     f1 ori (sequence partly withheld): f1 bacteriophage origin of replication; arrow indicates direction of (+) strand synthesis
   1635..1739    +  promoter       AmpR promoter: bla
   1741..2098    +  promoter       SV40 promoter: SV40 enhancer and early promoter
   2133..2927    +  CDS            NeoR/KanR: aminoglycoside phosphotransferase from Tn5; aph(3')-II (or nptII); confers resistance to neomycin, kanamycin, and G418 (Geneticin®)
   2948..3100    +  CDS            ble (fragment): BLE_KLEPN - Experimental evidence at protein level: Swiss-Prot protein existence level 1. Binding protein with a strong affinity to the bleomycin family of antibiotics. Binds to CL990; an antimitotic-antibiotic compound. From Klebsiella pneumoniae.
   3159..3206    +  polyA_signal   HSV TK poly(A) signal: herpes simplex virus thymidine kinase polyadenylation signal (Cole and Stacy, 1985)
   3297..3313    -  polyA_signal   bGH poly(A) signal (fragment): bovine growth hormone polyadenylation signal
   3535..4123    +  rep_origin     ori: high-copy-number ColE1/pMB1/pBR322/pUC origin of replication
