[The description below was written by a language model from this plasmid's Addgene catalogue record and pLannotate feature annotations shown in this document.]
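Description:
pT7-V5-SBP-C1_J is an empty mammalian expression backbone of about 4.2 kb, intended for producing proteins carrying an N-terminal tandem V5 and streptavidin-binding peptide (SBP) tag. The record lists the parental backbone as unknown and no insert is present. In bacteria the plasmid is maintained at high copy from a ColE1/pUC-type origin and selected with kanamycin. An f1 origin is also present, which in principle allows single-stranded DNA production.

The expression cassette is driven by the human CMV immediate early enhancer and promoter, followed by a bacteriophage T7 promoter, so the same tagged open reading frame could also be transcribed by T7 RNA polymerase, for example in vitro. Downstream lie the V5 epitope tag, the SBP sequence, a multiple cloning site and an SV40 polyadenylation signal. A gene cloned in frame into the cloning site would therefore be expressed as a V5-SBP fusion, with V5 serving for antibody detection and SBP for high-affinity capture on streptavidin, an arrangement suited to pulldown and interaction experiments, although the record itself states only "mammalian expression vector".

A single NeoR/KanR gene (Tn5 aminoglycoside phosphotransferase) sits behind both a bacterial bla promoter and the SV40 enhancer/early promoter and ends with an HSV TK polyadenylation signal. It thus gives kanamycin resistance in bacteria and can give G418 resistance in mammalian cells. Several short annotated fragments (HIV-1 LTR, SV40 large T antigen, ble, bGH poly(A)) are probably vestigial sequence or incidental annotation matches rather than functional elements.
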