Addgene plasmid #146657: pT7-V5-SBP-C1_J
Purpose: (Empty Backbone) Mammalian Expression vector
Depositing lab: Elisa Izaurralde. Depositing organization: Max Planck Institute for Developmental Biology.
Backbone
  Vector backbone: Unknown
  Vector type: Mammalian Expression
Growth in bacteria
  Bacterial resistance: Kanamycin, 50 μg/mL
  Growth temperature: 37°C
  Growth strain: DH5alpha
  Copy number: High Copy
Gene/Insert
  Gene/Insert name: None
Terms and licenses: Academic/Nonprofit Terms; Industry Terms: Not Available to Industry
Depositor comments: Plasmids from this collection were made available to the research community and donated after the lab closed. Please note that the sequence provided by the depositing laboratory may be theoretical/predicted or based on Sanger sequencing results. There may be discrepancies between sequencing results obtained by Addgene and the depositor sequence. If an Addgene verified sequence is not available, please contact before placing your order to request that our lab fully sequence the plasmid.
How to cite: pT7-V5-SBP-C1_J was a gift from Elisa Izaurralde (Addgene plasmid # 146657 ; http://n2t.net/addgene:146657 ; RRID:Addgene_146657)
